Addgene plasmid #118058: pNLuc
Purpose: GBPart - NLuc Luciferase CDS
Depositing lab: Koen Venken. Depositing organization: Baylor College of Medicine. Publication: Examining multiple cellular pathways at once using multiplex hextuple luciferase assaying. Sarrion-Perdigones A, Chang L, Gonzalez Y, Gallego-Flores T, Young DW, Venken KJT. Nat Commun. 2019 Dec 13;10(1):5710. doi: 10.1038/s41467-019-13651-y. PubMed 31836712.
Backbone
  Vector backbone: pUPD3
  Backbone manufacturer: Self made; Derived from pBluescriptSK
  Backbone size w/o insert (bp): 2343
  Total vector size (bp): 2680
  Modifications to backbone: Chloramphenicol Resistance
  Vector type: Luciferase, Synthetic Biology ; GBPart
Growth in bacteria
  Bacterial resistance: Chloramphenicol, 25 μg/mL
  Growth temperature: 37°C
  Growth strain: DH5alpha
  Copy number: High Copy
Gene/Insert
  Gene/Insert name: Nano Luciferase (alt names: NanoLuc; NLuc)
  Species: Synthetic; Directed evolved synthetic, from Oplophorus gracilirostris. Promega.
  Insert size (bp): 517
  Cloning method: Restriction Enzyme; 5′ cloning site BsmBI (destroyed during cloning); 3′ cloning site BsmBI (destroyed during cloning)
  Sequencing primers: 5′ tctatagtgtcacctaaat; 3′ taatacgactcactatagg
Terms and licenses: Academic/Nonprofit Terms; Industry Terms: Not Available to Industry
Depositor comments: Insert can be released with BsaI
How to cite: pNLuc was a gift from Koen Venken (Addgene plasmid # 118058 ; http://n2t.net/addgene:118058 ; RRID:Addgene_118058)
