[The description below was written by a language model from this plasmid's Addgene catalogue record and pLannotate feature annotations shown in this document.]
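Description:
pNLuc is a GoldenBraid-style part plasmid (a "GBPart") that stores the coding sequence of NanoLuc luciferase as a reusable module for synthetic-biology assembly. The backbone is pUPD3, a self-made pBluescriptSK derivative modified to carry chloramphenicol resistance. In line with this, the feature table shows a cat gene driven by its own cat promoter, a high-copy ColE1/pUC-type origin for propagation in E. coli, and an f1 phage origin inherited from the parental phagemid. A short lacZα remnant and a fragment of a tet promoter are also annotated as backbone leftovers.

The insert, about 517 bp, is the engineered NanoLuc enzyme. It is a synthetic product of directed evolution from the catalytic luciferase subunit of the deep-sea shrimp Oplophorus gracilirostris, which is why the annotation tool matches it to that protein as a fragment. It was introduced through BsmBI sites that were destroyed during cloning, and the depositor notes it can be released with BsaI. This is the usual Type IIS arrangement for moving a domesticated part into higher-order transcriptional units. The coding sequence is flanked by SP6 and T7 promoters facing inward; these are part of the cloning region and mainly serve as sequencing primer sites. No eukaryotic promoter or terminator is present, so the plasmid is a parts donor rather than an expression vector. It belongs to a toolkit for building multiplexed luciferase reporter assays that monitor several cellular pathways at once. The catalogue lists a total size of 2,680 bp, whereas the sequenced record is 2,860 nt. This discrepancy is not explained in the record.
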