Features (pLannotate 1.2.2; 9 found; start..end, strand, type, name):
     69..87      +  promoter       SP6 promoter: promoter for bacteriophage SP6 RNA polymerase
    119..637     +  CDS            LUCI_OPLGR (fragment): Experimental evidence at protein level: Swiss-Prot protein existence level 1. Catalytic subunit of oplophorus-luciferin 2-monooxygenase. Oxidoreductase that converts coelenterazine (the oplophorus luciferin) to coelenteramide under emission of blue light with a maximum at 454 nm. Is also active with bisdeoxycoelenterazine. From Oplophorus gracilirostris (Luminous shrimp).
    688..706     -  promoter       T7 promoter: promoter for bacteriophage T7 RNA polymerase
    709..730     +  CDS            lacZα (fragment): LacZα fragment of β-galactosidase; lacZ fragment
    749..1204    -  rep_origin     f1 ori (sequence partly withheld): f1 bacteriophage origin of replication; arrow indicates direction of (+) strand synthesis
   1215..1232    +  promoter       tet promoter (fragment): E. coli promoter for tetracycline efflux protein gene
   1320..1976    -  CDS            cat: CAT_ECOLX - Experimental evidence at protein level: Swiss-Prot protein existence level 1. This enzyme is an effector of chloramphenicol resistance in bacteria. From Escherichia coli. This protein is used as a marker in many commonly used cloning vectors, such as pACYC184.
   1977..2079    -  promoter       cat promoter: promoter of the E. coli cat gene encoding chloramphenicol acetyltransferase
   2194..2782    +  rep_origin     ori: high-copy-number ColE1/pMB1/pBR322/pUC origin of replication
>Addgene plasmid #118058 | pNLuc | addgene full sequence | sequence record 240466 | Addgene NGS Result
CCTGATTCTGTGGATAACCGTGTCATGATGCCTGGACAGGAAACAGCTATGACCAACGGCTCTATGGTAT
TTAGGTGACACTATAGAACGAATTCACTAGTGATTGGGCGATGAGTGGTCTCGAATGGTGTTTACCTTGG
AGGACTTCGTGGGTGACTGGAGGCAAACTGCAGGATACAATTTGGACCAGGTCCTCGAACAGGGAGGAGT
CAGCAGCCTTTTCCAAAACTTGGGCGTGTCCGTTACCCCTATTCAGAGAATTGTCCTTTCCGGAGAGAAC
GGATTGAAAATAGATATCCACGTCATAATCCCGTATGAAGGACTGTCTGGGGACCAAATGGGTCAGATTG
AAAAAATATTCAAAGTAGTTTATCCCGTTGATGATCATCACTTCAAAGTTATCCTTCATTATGGGACTTT
GGTAATCGATGGAGTTACTCCTAATATGATAGATTACTTTGGCCGACCTTACGAGGGGATCGCTGTATTC
GACGGCAAGAAAATCACCGTCACTGGAACCCTCTGGAACGGCAACAAGATTATTGACGAGCGATTGATCA
ATCCAGACGGATCTTTGCTTTTCCGCGTAACGATAAACGGCGTAACAGGGTGGAGGCTCTGCGAACGAAT
ACTCGCCTGAGCTTCGAGACCTTGAGATCAATATCTAAGGTCCTAAGCGGAATTCACCCTATAGTGAGTC
GTATTACAATTCACTGGCCGTCGTTTTACATGCGTTTCTACAATGTTAAAATTGTAAGCGTTAATATTTT
GTTAAAATTCGCGTTAAATTTTTGTTAAATCAGCTCATTTTTTAACCAATAGGCCGAAATCGGCAAAATC
CCTTATAAATCAAAAGAATAGACCGAGATAGGGT
[37 nt withheld, positions 875-911]
AAAGAACGTGGACTCCAACGTCAAAGGGCGAAAAACCGTCTATCAGGGCGCTGGCCCACTACGTGAACCA
TCACCCT
[91 nt withheld, positions 989-1079]
G
[125 nt withheld, positions 1081-1205]
ACATCATGTTTGACAGCTTATCATCGAATTTCTGCCATTCATCCGCTTATTATCACTTATTCAGGCGTAG
CAACCAGGCGTTTAAGGGCACCAATAACTGCCTTAAAAAAATTACGCCCCGCCCTGCCACTCATCGCAGT
ACTGTTGTAATTCATTAAGCATTCTGCCGACATGGAAGCCATCACAAACGGCATGATGAACCTGAATCGC
CAGCGGCATCAGCACCTTGTCGCCTTGCGTATAATATTTGCCCATGGTGAAAACGGGGGCGAAGAAGTTG
TCCATATTGGCCACGTTTAAATCAAAACTGGTGAAACTCACCCAGGGATTGGCTGACACGAAAAACATAT
TCTCAATAAACCCTTTAGGGAAATAGGCCAGGTTTTCACCGTAACACGCCACATCTTGCGAATATATGTG
TAGAAACTGCCGGAAATCGTCGTGGTATTCACTCCAGAGCGATGAAAACGTTTCAGTTTGCTCATGGAAA
ACGGTGTAACAAGGGTGAACACTATCCCATATCACCAGCTCACCGTCTTTCATTGCCATACGGAATTCCG
GATGAGCATTCATCAGGCGGGCAAGAATGTGAATAAAGGCCGGATAAAACTTGTGCTTATTTTTCTTTAC
GGTCTTTAAAAAGGCCGTAATATCCAGCTGAACGGTCTGGTTATAGGTACATTGAGCAACTGACTGAAAT
GCCTCAAAATGTTCTTTACGATGCCATTGGGATATATCAACGGTGGTATATCCAGTGATTTTTTTCTCCA
TTTTAGCTTCCTTAGCTCCTGAAAATCTCGATAACTCAAAAAATACGCCCGGTAGTGATCTTATTTCATT
ATGGTGAAAGTTGGAACCTCTTACGTGCCGATCATCACAAAAGGATCTAGGTGAAGATCCTTTTTGATAA
TCTCATGACCAAAATCCCTTAACGTGAGTTTTCGTTCCACTGAGCGTCAGACCCCGTAGAAAAGATCAAA
GGATCTTCTTGAGATCCTTTTTTTCTGCGCGTAATCTGCTGCTTGCAAACAAAAAAACCACCGCTACCAG
CGGTGGTTTGTTTGCCGGATCAAGAGCTACCAACTCTTTTTCCGAAGGTAACTGGCTTCAGCAGAGCGCA
GATACCAAATACTGTTCTTCTAGTGTAGCCGTAGTTAGGCCACCACTTCAAGAACTCTGTAGCACCGCCT
ACATACCTCGCTCTGCTAATCCTGTTACCAGTGGCTGCTGCCAGTGGCGATAAGTCGTGTCTTACCGGGT
TGGACTCAAGACGATAGTTACCGGATAAGGCGCAGCGGTCGGGCTGAACGGGGGGTTCGTGCACACAGCC
CAGCTTGGAGCGAACGACCTACACCGAACTGAGATACCTACAGCGTGAGCTATGAGAAAGCGCCACGCTT
CCCGAAGGGAGAAAGGCGGACAGGTATCCGGTAAGCGGCAGGGTCGGAACAGGAGAGCGCACGAGGGAGC
TTCCAGGGGGAAACGCCTGGTATCTTTATAGTCCTGTCGGGTTTCGCCACCTCTGACTTGAGCGTCGATT
TTTGTGATGCTCGTCAGGGGGGCGGAGCCTATGGAAAAACGCCAGCAACGCGGCCTTTTTACGGTTCCTG
GCCTTTTGCTGGCCTTTTGCTCACATGTTCTTTCCTGCGTTATCC
